>Addgene plasmid #79027 | SaMscL (CDelta26) | depositor full sequence | sequence record 147811 | SaMscL (CDelta26)
TTCTTGAAGACGAAAGGGCCTCGTGATACGCCTATTTTTATAGGTTAATGTCATGATAATAATGGTTTCT
TAGACGTCAGGTGGCACTTTTCGGGGAAATGTGCGCGGAACCCCTATTTGTTTATTTTTCTAAATACATT
CAAATATGTATCCGCTCATGAGACAATAACCCTGATAAATGCTTCAATAATATTGAAAAAGGAAGAGTAT
GAGTATTCAACATTTCCGTGTCGCCCTTATTCCCTTTTTTGCGGCATTTTGCCTTCCTGTTTTTGCTCAC
CCAGAAACGCTGGTGAAAGTAAAAGATGCTGAAGATCAGTTGGGTGCACGAGTGGGTTACATCGAACTGG
ATCTCAACAGCGGTAAGATCCTTGAGAGTTTTCGCCCCGAAGAACGTTTTCCAATGATGAGCACTTTTAA
AGTTCTGCTATGTGGCGCGGTATTATCCCGTGTTGACGCCGGGCAAGAGCAACTCGGTCGCCGCATACAC
TATTCTCAGAATGACTTGGTTGAGTACTCACCAGTCACAGAAAAGCATCTTACGGATGGCATGACAGTAA
GAGAATTATGCAGTGCTGCCATAACCATGAGTGATAACACTGCGGCCAACTTACTTCTGACAACGATCGG
AGGACCGAAGGAGCTAACCGCTTTTTTGCACAACATGGGGGATCATGTAACTCGCCTTGATCGTTGGGAA
CCGGAGCTGAATGAAGCCATACCAAACGACGAGCGTGACACCACGATGCCTGCAGCAATGGCAACAACGT
TGCGCAAACTATTAACTGGCGAACTACTTACTCTAGCTTCCCGGCAACAATTAATAGACTGGATGGAGGC
GGATAAAGTTGCAGGACCACTTCTGCGCTCGGCCCTTCCGGCTGGCTGGTTTATTGCTGATAAATCTGGA
GCCGGTGAGCGTGGGTCTCGCGGTATCATTGCAGCACTGGGGCCAGATGGTAAGCCCTCCCGTATCGTAG
TTATCTACACGACGGGGAGTCAGGCAACTATGGATGAACGAAATAGACAGATCGCTGAGATAGGTGCCTC
ACTGATTAAGCATTGGTAACTGTCAGACCAAGTTTACTCATATATACTTTAGATTGATTTAAAACTTCAT
TTTTAATTTAAAAGGATCTAGGTGAAGATCCTTTTTGATAATCTCATGACCAAAATCCCTTAACGTGAGT
TTTCGTTCCACTGAGCGTCAGACCCCGTAGAAAAGATCAAAGGATCTTCTTGAGATCCTTTTTTTCTGCG
CGTAATCTGCTGCTTGCAAACAAAAAAACCACCGCTACCAGCGGTGGTTTGTTTGCCGGATCAAGAGCTA
CCAACTCTTTTTCCGAAGGTAACTGGCTTCAGCAGAGCGCAGATACCAAATACTGTCCTTCTAGTGTAGC
CGTAGTTAGGCCACCACTTCAAGAACTCTGTAGCACCGCCTACATACCTCGCTCTGCTAATCCTGTTACC
AGTGGCTGCTGCCAGTGGCGATAAGTCGTGTCTTACCGGGTTGGACTCAAGACGATAGTTACCGGATAAG
GCGCAGCGGTCGGGCTGAACGGGGGGTTCGTGCACACAGCCCAGCTTGGAGCGAACGACCTACACCGAAC
TGAGATACCTACAGCGTGAGCTATGAGAAAGCGCCACGCTTCCCGAAGGGAGAAAGGCGGACAGGTATCC
GGTAAGCGGCAGGGTCGGAACAGGAGAGCGCACGAGGGAGCTTCCAGGGGGAAACGCCTGGTATCTTTAT
AGTCCTGTCGGGTTTCGCCACCTCTGACTTGAGCGTCGATTTTTGTGATGCTCGTCAGGGGGGCGGAGCC
TATGGAAAAACGCCAGCAACGCGGCCTTTTTACGGTTCCTGGCCTTTTGCTGGCCTTTTGCTCACATGTT
CTTTCCTGCGTTATCCCCTGATTCTGTGGATAACCGTATTACCGCCTTTGAGTGAGCTGATACCGCTCGC
CGCAGCCGAACGACCGAGCGCAGCGAGTCAGTGAGCGAGGAAGCGGAAGAGCGCCTGATGCGGTATTTTC
TCCTTACGCATCTGTGCGGTATTTCACACCGCATATATGGTGCACTCTCAGTACAATCTGCTCTGATGCC
GCATAGTTAAGCCAGTATACACTCCGCTATCGCTACGTGACTGGGTCATGGCTGCGCCCCGACACCCGCC
AACACCCGCTGACGCGCCCTGACGGGCTTGTCTGCTCCCGGCATCCGCTTACAGACAAGCTGTGACCGTC
TCCGGGAGCTGCATGTGTCAGAGGTTTTCACCGTCATCACCGAAACGCGCGAGGCAGCTGCGGTAAAGCT
CATCAGCGTGGTCGTGAAGCGATTCACAGATGTCTGCCTGTTCATCCGCGTCCAGCTCGTTGAGTTTCTC
CAGAAGCGTTAATGTCTGGCTTCTGATAAAGCGGGCCATGTTAAGGGCGGTTTTTTCCTGTTTGGTCACT
GATGCCTCCGTGTAAGGGGGATTTCTGTTCATGGGGGTAATGATACCGATGAAACGAGAGAGGATGCTCA
CGATACGGGTTACTGATGATGAACATGCCCGGTTACTGGAACGTTGTGAGGGTAAACAACTGGCGGTATG
GATGCGGCGGGACCAGAGAAAAATCACTCAGGGTCAATGCCAGCGCTTCGTTAATACAGATGTAGGTGTT
CCACAGGGTAGCCAGCAGCATCCTGCGATGCAGATCCGGAACATAATGGTGCAGGGCGCTGACTTCCGCG
TTTCCAGACTTTACGAAACACGGAAACCGAAGACCATTCATGTTGTTGCTCAGGTCGCAGACGTTTTGCA
GCAGCAGTCGCTTCACGTTCGCTCGCGTATCGGTGATTCATTCTGCTAACCAGTAAGGCAACCCCGCCAG
CCTAGCCGGGTCCTCAACGACAGGAGCACGATCATGCGCACCCGTGGCCAGGACCCAACGCTGCCCGAGA
TGCGCCGCGTGCGGCTGCTGGAGATGGCGGACGCGATGGATATGTTCTGCCAAGGGTTGGTTTGCGCATT
CACAGTTCTCCGCAAGAATTGATTGGCTCCAATTCTTGGAGTGGTGAATCCGTTAGCGAGGTGCCGCCGG
CTTCCATTCAGGTCGAGGTGGCCCGGCTCCATGCACCGCGACGCAACGCGGGGAGGCAGACAAGGTATAG
GGCGGCGCCTACAATCCATGCCAACCCGTTCCATGTGCTCGCCGAGGCGGCATAAATCGCCGTGACGATC
AGCGGTCCAGTGATCGAAGTTAGGCTGGTAAGAGCCGCGAGCGATCCTTGAAGCTGTCCCTGATGGTCGT
CATCTACCTGCCTGGACAGCATGGCCTGCAACGCGGGCATCCCGATGCCGCCGGAAGCGAGAAGAATCAT
AATGGGGAAGGCCATCCAGCCTCGCGTCGCGAACGCCAGCAAGACGTAGCCCAGCGCGTCGGCCGCCATG
CCGGCGATAATGGCCTGCTTCTCGCCGAAACGTTTGGTGGCGGGACCAGTGACGAAGGCTTGAGCGAGGG
CGTGCAAGATTCCGAATACCGCAAGCGACAGGCCGATCATCGTCGCGCTCCAGCGAAAGCGGTCCTCGCC
GAAAATGACCCAGAGCGCTGCCGGCACCTGTCCTACGAGTTGCATGATAAAGAAGACAGTCATAAGTGCG
GCGACGATAGTCATGCCCCGCGCCCACCGGAAGGAGCTGACTGGGTTGAAGGCTCTCAAGGGCATCGGTC
GAGATCCCGGTGCCTAATGAGTGAGCTAACTTACATTAATTGCGTTGCGCTCACTGCCCGCTTTCCAGTC
GGGAAACCTGTCGTGCCAGCTGCATTAATGAATCGGCCAACGCGCGGGGAGAGGCGGTTTGCGTATTGGG
CGCCAGGGTGGTTTTTCTTTTCACCAGTGAGACGGGCAACAGCTGATTGCCCTTCACCGCCTGGCCCTGA
GAGAGTTGCAGCAAGCGGTCCACGCTGGTTTGCCCCAGCAGGCGAAAATCCTGTTTGATGGTGGTTAACG
GCGGGATATAACATGAGCTGTCTTCGGTATCGTCGTATCCCACTACCGAGATATCCGCACCAACGCGCAG
CCCGGACTCGGTAATGGCGCGCATTGCGCCCAGCGCCATCTGATCGTTGGCAACCAGCATCGCAGTGGGA
ACGATGCCCTCATTCAGCATTTGCATGGTTTGTTGAAAACCGGACATGGCACTCCAGTCGCCTTCCCGTT
CCGCTATCGGCTGAATTTGATTGCGAGTGAGATATTTATGCCAGCCAGCCAGACGCAGACGCGCCGAGAC
AGAACTTAATGGGCCCGCTAACAGCGCGATTTGCTGGTGACCCAATGCGACCAGATGCTCCACGCCCAGT
CGCGTACCGTCTTCATGGGAGAAAATAATACTGTTGATGGGTGTCTGGTCAGAGACATCAAGAAATAACG
CCGGAACATTAGTGCAGGCAGCTTCCACAGCAATGGCATCCTGGTCATCCAGCGGATAGTTAATGATCAG
CCCACTGACGCGTTGCGCGAGAAGATTGTGCACCGCCGCTTTACAGGCTTCGACGCCGCTTCGTTCTACC
ATCGACACCACCACGCTGGCACCCAGTTGATCGGCGCGAGATTTAATCGCCGCGACAATTTGCGACGGCG
CGTGCAGGGCCAGACTGGAGGTGGCAACGCCAATCAGCAACGACTGTTTGCCCGCCAGTTGTTGTGCCAC
GCGGTTGGGAATGTAATTCAGCTCCGCCATCGCCGCTTCCACTTTTTCCCGCGTTTTCGCAGAAACGTGG
CTGGCCTGGTTCACCACGCGGGAAACGGTCTGATAAGAGACACCGGCATACTCTGCGACATCGTATAACG
TTACTGGTTTCACATTCACCACCCTGAATTGACTCTCTTCCGGGCGCTATCATGCCATACCGCGAAAGGT
TTTGCGCCATTCGATGGTGTCCGGGATCTCGACGCTCTCCCTTATGCGACTCCTGCATTAGGAAGCAGCC
CAGTAGTAGGTTGAGGCCGTTGAGCACCGCCGCCGCAAGGAATGGTGCATGCAAGGAGATGGCGCCCAAC
AGTCCCCCGGCCACGGGGCCTGCCACCATACCCACGCCGAAACAAGCGCTCATGAGCCCGAAGTGGCGAG
CCCGATCTTCCCCATCGGTGATGTCGGCGATATAGGCGCCAGCAACCGCACCTGTGGCGCCGGTGATGCC
GGCCACGATGCGTCCGGCGTAGAGGATCGAGATCTCGATCCCGCGAAATTAATACGACTCACTATAGGGG
AATTGTGAGCGGATAACAATTCCCCTCTAGAAATAATTTTGTTTAACTTTAAGAAGGAGATATACCATGG
GCAGCAGCCATCATCATCATCATCACAGCAGCGGCCTGGTGCCGCGCGGCAGCCATATGTTAAAAGAATT
CAAAGAGTTCGCCTTAAAAGGTAACGTCTTAGATTTAGCAATTGCTGTTGTGATGGGTGCAGCTTTCAAC
AAGATTATATCTTCATTAGTAGAAAATATCATCATGCCATTAATTGGTAAAATTTTCGGATCAGTTGATT
TTGCTAAAGAATGGTCATTCTGGGGTATTAAATACGGTTTATTTATCCAATCTGTTATCGACTTTATTAT
CATCGCGTTTGCTTTATTCATCTTTGTTAAGATTGCAAATACATTAATGAAGAAAGAATAAGCCGAAGAA
GAAGCAGTTGTGGAAGAAAATGTTGTGTTATTAACTGAAATCAGAGATTTATTACGTGAGAAAAAATAAG
GATCCGGCTGCTAACAAAGCCCGAAAGGAAGCTGAGTTGGCTGCTGCCACCGCTGAGCAATAACTAGCAT
AACCCCTTGGGGCCTCTAAACGGGTCTTGAGGGGTTTTTTGCTGAAAGGAGGAACTATATCCGGATATCC
CGCAAGAGGCCCGGCAGTACCGGCATAACCAAGCCTATGCCTACAGCATCCAGGGTGACGGTGCCGAGGA
TGACGATGAGCGCATTGTTAGATTTCATACACGGTGCCTGACTGCGTTAGCAATTTAACTGTGATAAACT
ACCGCATTAAAGCTTATCGATGATAAGCTGTCAAACATGAGAA
Features (pLannotate 1.2.2; 21 found; start..end, strand, type, name):
    104..208     +  promoter       AmpR promoter: bla
    209..1069    +  CDS            AmpR: β-lactamase; bla; confers resistance to ampicillin, carbenicillin, and related antibiotics
   1240..1828    +  rep_origin     ori: high-copy-number ColE1/pMB1/pBR322/pUC origin of replication
   2014..2156    -  misc_feature   bom: basis of mobility region from pBR322
   2258..2449    -  CDS            rop: Rop protein, which maintains plasmids at low copy number; rop
   2466..2846    +  CDS            YPB1_ECOLX: Protein predicted: Swiss-Prot protein existence level 4. From Escherichia coli.
   3088..3712    -  CDS            TcR (fragment): tetracycline efflux protein; tet; confers resistance to tetracycline
   3727..3748    -  protein_bind   CAP binding site: CAP binding activates transcription in the presence of cAMP. E. coli catabolite activator protein
   3761..4843    -  CDS            lacI: lac repressor; lacI; The lac repressor binds to the lac operator to inhibit transcription in E. coli. This inhibition can be relieved by adding lactose or isopropyl-β-D-thiogalactopyranoside (IPTG).
   4844..4921    -  promoter       lacI promoter: lacI
   4929..5208    -  CDS            TcR (fragment): tetracycline efflux protein; tet; confers resistance to tetracycline
   5230..5248    +  promoter       T7 promoter: promoter for bacteriophage T7 RNA polymerase
   5249..5273    +  protein_bind   lac operator: The lac repressor binds to the lac operator to inhibit transcription in E. coli. This inhibition can be relieved by adding lactose or isopropyl-β-D-thiogalactopyranoside (IPTG). lac repressor encoded by lacI
   5288..5310    +  RBS            RBS: efficient ribosome binding site from bacteriophage T7 gene 10 (Olins and Rangwala, 1989)
   5329..5345    +  CDS            capTEV™ (fragment): composite tag for in vivo biotinylation, TEV protease cleavage, and 6xHis tagging
   5356..5373    +  CDS            thrombin site: thrombin recognition and cleavage site
   5377..5736    +  CDS            mscL: MSCL_STAA8 - Experimental evidence at protein level: Swiss-Prot protein existence level 1. Channel that opens in response to stretch forces in the membrane lipid bilayer. Forms a nonselective ion channel with a conductance of about 2.5-4 nanosiemens. May participate in the regulation of osmotic pressure changes within the cell. From Staphylococcus aureus (strain NCTC 8325 / PS 47).
   5747..5796    +  CDS            SET1 (fragment): solubility-enhancement tag derived from T7 phage gene 10B
   5804..5851    +  terminator     T7 terminator: transcription terminator for bacteriophage T7 RNA polymerase
   5874..5978    -  CDS            TcR (fragment): tetracycline efflux protein; tet; confers resistance to tetracycline
   6026..6054    -  promoter       tet promoter: E. coli promoter for tetracycline efflux protein gene
