[The description below was written by a language model from this plasmid's Addgene catalogue record and pLannotate feature annotations shown in this document.]
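Description:
SaMscL (CDelta26) is a bacterial expression plasmid built on the Novagen pET15b backbone (about 6.1 kb in total) for producing a C-terminally truncated form of the large-conductance mechanosensitive channel MscL from Staphylococcus aureus in E. coli. It is maintained through a ColE1/pBR322-type origin accompanied by the bom mobility region and the rop gene, which keeps copy number moderate, and it is selected with ampicillin via the β-lactamase gene. The scattered tetracycline-resistance fragments and tet promoter in the annotation are non-functional remnants of the pBR322 ancestry of the pET backbone rather than a usable marker.

The roughly 360 bp mscL insert was cloned between the NdeI and BamHI sites, downstream of a T7 promoter with an adjacent lac operator and the strong T7 gene 10 ribosome binding site, and upstream of the T7 terminator. The plasmid-borne lacI gene supplies repressor, so transcription depends on T7 RNA polymerase supplied by the host and is inducible with IPTG. The backbone contributes an N-terminal 6xHis tag followed by a thrombin cleavage site, allowing metal-affinity purification and optional tag removal; the short "capTEV" hit in the feature table most likely just reflects this histidine stretch. According to the record, a stop codon was introduced so that the final 26 residues of MscL are not translated, although the annotated mscL region still spans about 360 bp, consistent with the downstream codons remaining present but untranslated. The small "SET1" fragment after the insert is probably residual vector sequence. The associated publication concerns the structure of a tetrameric MscL in an expanded intermediate state, so the construct serves for overexpression and purification of the truncated channel for structural and biophysical work.
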