Addgene plasmid #79027: SaMscL (CDelta26)
Purpose: Staphylococcus aureus MscL with C Terminal Truncation of 26 amino acids
Depositing lab: Douglas Rees. Depositing organization: California Institute of Technology. Publication: Structure of a tetrameric MscL in an expanded intermediate state. Liu Z, Gandhi CS, Rees DC. Nature. 2009 Sep 3;461(7260):120-4. doi: 10.1038/nature08277. Epub 2009 Aug 23. PubMed 19701184.
Backbone
  Vector backbone: pET15b
  Backbone manufacturer: Novagen
  Backbone size w/o insert (bp): 5680
  Total vector size (bp): 6063
  Modifications to backbone: None
Growth in bacteria
  Bacterial resistance: Ampicillin, 100 μg/mL
  Growth temperature: 37°C
  Growth strain: DH5alpha
  Copy number: Unknown
Gene/Insert
  Gene/Insert name: MscL (alt name: SaMscL (CDelta26))
  Species: Staphylococcus aureus
  Insert size (bp): 363
  Mutation: Stop codon placed before 26 amino acids at C Terminal of MscL
  Promoter: T7 Promoter
  Tag / fusion protein: 6x Histidine Tag (N terminal on backbone)
  Cloning method: Restriction Enzyme; 5′ cloning site NdeI (unknown if destroyed); 3′ cloning site BamHI (unknown if destroyed)
  Sequencing primers: 5′ T7 Forward; 3′ T7 Reverse
Terms and licenses: Academic/Nonprofit Terms; Industry Terms: Not Available to Industry
How to cite: SaMscL (CDelta26) was a gift from Douglas Rees (Addgene plasmid # 79027 ; http://n2t.net/addgene:79027 ; RRID:Addgene_79027)
