>Addgene plasmid #79027 | SaMscL (CDelta26) | addgene partial sequence | sequence record 151265 | LacI-R 5'-GGCATACTCTGCGACATCGT-3'
CCACCCTGAATTGACTCTCTTCCGGGCGCTATCATGCCATACCGCGAAAGGTTTTGCGCCATTCGATGGT
GTCCGGGATCTCGACGCTCTCCCTTATGCGACTCCTGCATTAGGAAGCAGCCCAGTAGTAGGTTGAGGCC
GTTGAGCACCGCCGCCGCAAGGAATGGTGCATGCAAGGAGATGGCGCCCAACAGTCCCCCGGCCACGGGG
CCTGCCACCATACCCACGCCGAAACAAGCGCTCATGAGCCCGAAGTGGCGAGCCCGATCTTCCCCATCGG
TGATGTCGGCGATATAGGCGCCAGCAACCGCACCTGTGGCGCCGGTGATGCCGGCCACGATGCGTCCGGC
GTAGAGGATCGAGATCTCGATCCCGCGAAATTAATACGACTCACTATAGGGGAATTGTGAGCGGATAACA
ATTCCCCTCTAGAAATAATTTTGTTTAACTTTAAGAAGGAGATATACCATGGGCAGCAGCCATCATCATC
ATCATCACAGCAGCGGCCTGGTGCCGCGCGGCAGCCATATGTTAAAAGAATTCAAAGAGTTCGCCTTAAA
AGGTAACGTCTTAGATTTAGCAATTGCTGTTGTGATGGGTGCAGCTTTCAACAAGATTATATCTTCATTA
GTAGAAAATATCATCATGCCATTAATTGGTAAAATTTTCGGATCAGTTGATTTTGCTAAAGAATGGTCAT
TCTGGGGTATTAAATACGGTTTATTTATCCAATCTGTTATCGACTTTATTATCATCGCGTTTGCTTTATT
CATCTTTGTTAAGATTGCAAATACATTAATGAAGAAAGAATAAGCCGAAGAAGAAGCAGTTGTGGAAGAA
AATGTTGTGTTATTAACTGAAATCAGAGATTTATTACGTGAGAAAAAATAAGGATCCGGCTGCTAACAAA
GCCCGAAAGGAAGCTGAGTTGGCTGCTGCCACCGCTGAGCAATAACTAGCATAACCCCTTGGGGCCTCTA
AACGGGTCTTGAGGGGTTTTT
