>Addgene plasmid #79027 | SaMscL (CDelta26) | addgene partial sequence | sequence record 151267 | Amp-R 5'-ATAATACCGCGCCACATAGC-3'
TGCTCATCATTGGAAAACGTTCTTCGGGGCGAAAACTCTCAAGGATCTTACCGCTGTTGAGATCCAGTTC
GATGTAACCCACTCGTGCACCCAACTGATCTTCAGCATCTTTTACTTTCACCAGCGTTTCTGGGTGAGCA
AAAACAGGAAGGCAAAATGCCGCAAAAAAGGGAATAAGGGCGACACGGAAATGTTGAATACTCATACTCT
TCCTTTTTCAATATTATTGAAGCATTTATCAGGGTTATTGTCTCATGAGCGGATACATATTTGAATGTAT
TTAGAAAAATAAACAAATAGGGGTTCCGCGCACATTTCCCCGAAAAGTGCCACCTGACGTCTAAGAAACC
ATTATTATCATGACATTAACCTATAAAAATAGGCGTATCACGAGGCCCTTTCGTCTTCAAGAATTCTCAT
GTTTGACAGCTTATCATCGATAAGCTTTAATGCGGTAGTTTATCACAGTTAAATTGCTAACGCAGTCAGG
CACCGTGTATGAAATCTAACAATGCGCTCATCGTCATCCTCGGCACCGTCACCCTGGATGCTGTAGGCAT
AGGCTTGGTTATGCCGGTACTGCCGGGCCTCTTGCGGGATATCCGGATATAGTTCCTCCTTTCAGCAAAA
AACCCCTCAAGACCCGTTTAGAGGCCCCAAGGGGTTATGCTAGTTATTGCTCAGCGGTGGCAGCAGCCAA
CTCAGCTTCCTTTCGGGCTTTGTTAGCAGCCGGATCCTTATTTTTTCTCACGTAATAAATCTCTGATTTC
AGTTAATAACACAACATTTTCTTCCACAACTGCTTCTTCTTCGGCTTATTCTTTCTTCATTAATGTATTT
GCAATCTTAACAAAGATGAATAAAGCAAACGCGATGATAATAAAGTCGATAACAGATTGGATAAATAAAC
CGTATTTAATACCCCAGAATGACCATTCTTTAGCAAAATCAACTGATCCGAAAATTTTACCAATTAATGG
CATGATGATATTTTCTACTAATGAAGATATAATC
